>Addgene plasmid #235500 | pENTR-TDP-43-SUMO2-HA | addgene full sequence | sequence record 471008 | Addgene NGS Result
ATAGCTCACGCTGTAGGTATCTCAGTTCGGTGTAGGTCGTTCGCTCCAAGCTGGGCTGTGTGCACGAACC
CCCCGTTCAGCCCGACCGCTGCGCCTTATCCGGTAACTATCGTCTTGAGTCCAACCCGGTAAGACACGAC
TTATCGCCACTGGCAGCAGCCACTGGTAACAGGATTAGCAGAGCGAGGTATGTAGGCGGTGCTACAGAGT
TCTTGAAGTGGTGGCCTAACTACGGCTACACTAGAAGAACAGTATTTGGTATCTGCGCTCTGCTGAAGCC
AGTTACCTTCGGAAAAAGAGTTGGTAGCTCTTGATCCGGCAAACAAACCACCGCTGGTAGCGGTGGTTTT
TTTGTTTGCAAGCAGCAGATTACGCGCAGAAAAAAAGGATCTCAAGAAGATCCTTTGATCTTTTCTACGG
GGTCTGACGCTCTATTCAACAAAGCCGCCGTCCCGTCAAGTCAGCGTAAATGGGTAGGGGGCTTCAAATC
GTCCGCTCTGCCAGTGTTACAACCAATTAACAAATTCTGATTAGAAAAACTCATCGAGCATCAAATGAAA
CTGCAATTTATTCATATCAGGATTATCAATACCATATTTTTGAAAAAGCCGTTTCTGTAATGAAGGAGAA
AACTCACCGAGGCAGTTCCATAGGATGGCAAGATCCTGGTATCGGTCTGCGATTCCGACTCGTCCAACAT
CAATACAACCTATTAATTTCCCCTCGTCAAAAATAAGGTTATCAAGTGAGAAATCACCATGAGTGACGAC
TGAATCCGGTGAGAATGGCAAAAGCTTATGCATTTCTTTCCAGACTTGTTCAACAGGCCAGCCATTACGC
TCGTCATCAAAATCACTCGCATCAACCAAACCGTTATTCATTCGTGATTGCGCCTGAGCGAGACGAAATA
CGCGATCGCTGTTAAAAGGACAATTACAAACAGGAATCGAATGCAACCGGCGCAGGAACACTGCCAGCGC
ATCAACAATATTTTCACCTGAATCAGGATATTCTTCTAATACCTGGAATGCTGTTTTCCCGGGGATCGCA
GTGGTGAGTAACCATGCATCATCAGGAGTACGGATAAAATGCTTGATGGTCGGAAGAGGCATAAATTCCG
TCAGCCAGTTTAGTCTGACCATCTCATCTGTAACATCATTGGCAACGCTACCTTTGCCATGTTTCAGAAA
CAACTCTGGCGCATCGGGCTTCCCATACAATCGATAGATTGTCGCACCTGATTGCCCGACATTATCGCGA
GCCCATTTATACCCATATAAATCAGCATCCATGTTGGAATTTAATCGCGGCCTCGAGCAAGACGTTTCCC
GTTGAATATGGCTCATAACACCCCTTGTATTACTGTTTATGTAAGCAGACAGTTTTATTGTTCATGATGA
TATATTTTTATCTTGTGCAATGTAACATCAGAGATTTTGAGACACAACGTGGCTTTCCCCCGCCGCTCTA
GAACTAGTGGATCCAAATAAAACGAAAGGCTCAGTCGAAAGACTGGGCCTTTCGTTTTATCTGTTGTTTG
TCGCATTATACGAGACGTCCAGGTTGGGATACCTGAAACAAAACCCATCGTACGGCCAAGGAAGTCTCCA
ATAACTGTGATCCACCACAAGCGCCAGGGTTTTCCCAGTCACGACGTTGTAAAACGACGGCCAGTCATGC
ATAATCCGCACGCATCTGGAATAAGGAAGTGCCATTCCGCCTGACCTCAAATAATGATTTTATTTTGACT
GATAGTGACCTGTTCGTTGCAACAGATTGATGAGCAATGCTTTTTTATAATGCCAACTTTGTACAAAAAA
GCAGGCTATGTCTGAATATATTCGGGTAACCGAAGATGAGAACGATGAGCCCATTGAAATACCATCGGAA
GACGATGGGACGGTGCTGCTCTCCACGGTTACAGCCCAGTTTCCAGGGGCGTGTGGGCTTCGCTACAGGA
ATCCAGTGTCTCAGTGTATGAGAGGTGTCCGGCTGGTAGAAGGAATTCTGCATGCCCCAGATGCTGGCTG
GGGAAATCTGGTGTATGTTGTCAACTATCCAAAAGATAACAAAAGAAAAATGGATGAGACAGATGCTTCA
TCAGCAGTGAAAGTGAAAAGAGCAGTCCAGAAAACATCCGATTTAATAGTGTTGGGTCTCCCATGGAAAA
CAACCGAACAGGACCTGAAAGAGTATTTTAGTACCTTTGGAGAAGTTCTTATGGTGCAGGTCAAGAAAGA
TCTTAAGACTGGTCATTCAAAGGGGTTTGGCTTTGTTCGTTTTACGGAATATGAAACACAAGTGAAAGTA
ATGTCACAGCGACATATGATAGATGGACGATGGTGTGACTGCAAACTTCCTAATTCTAAGCAAAGCCAAG
ATGAGCCTTTGAGAAGCAGAAAAGTGTTTGTGGGGCGCTGTACAGAGGACATGACTGAGGATGAGCTGCG
GGAGTTCTTCTCTCAGTACGGGGATGTGATGGATGTCTTCATCCCCAAGCCATTCAGGGCCTTTGCCTTT
GTTACATTTGCAGATGATCAGATTGCGCAGTCTCTTTGTGGAGAGGACTTGATCATTAAAGGAATCAGCG
TTCATATATCCAATGCCGAACCTAAGCACAATAGCAATAGACAGTTAGAAAGAAGTGGAAGATTTGGTGG
TAATCCAGGTGGCTTTGGGAATCAGGGTGGATTTGGTAATAGCAGAGGGGGTGGAGCTGGTTTGGGAAAC
AATCAAGGTAGTAATATGGGTGGTGGGATGAACTTTGGTGCGTTCAGCATTAATCCAGCCATGATGGCTG
CCGCCCAGGCAGCACTACAGAGCAGTTGGGGTATGATGGGCATGTTAGCCAGCCAGCAGAACCAGTCAGG
CCCATCGGGTAATAACCAAAACCAAGGCAACATGCAGAGGGAGCCAAACCAGGCCTTCGGTTCTGGAAAT
AACTCTTATAGTGGCTCTAATTCTGGTGCAGCAATTGGTTGGGGATCAGCATCCAATGCAGGGTCGGGCA
GTGGTTTTAATGGAGGCTTTGGCTCAAGCATGGATTCTAAGTCTTCTGGCTGGGGAATGATGGACGAAAA
GCCCAAGGAAGGAGTCAAGACTGAGAACAACGATCATATTAATTTGAAGGTGGCGGGGCAGGATGGTTCT
GTGGTGCAGTTTAAGATTAAGAGGCATACACCACTTAGTAAACTAATGAAAGCCTATTGTGAACGACAGG
GATTGTCAATGAGGCAGATCAGATTCCGATTTGACGGGCAACCAATCAATGAAACAGACACACCTGCACA
GTTGGAAATGGAGGATGAAGATACAATTGATGTGTTCCAACAGCAGACGTACCCATACGACGTACCAGAC
TACGCCTGAACCCAGCTTTCTTGTACAAAGTTGGCATTATAAGAAAGCATTGCTTATCAATTTGTTGCAA
CGAACAGGTCACTATCAGTCAAAATAAAATCATTATTTGAGGCTAGGTGGAGGCTCAGTGATGATAAGTC
TGCGATGGTGGATGCATGTGTCATGGTCATAGCTGTTTCCTGTGTGAAATTGTTATCCGCTCAGAGGGCA
CAATCCTATTCCGCGCTATCCGACAATCTCCAAGACATTAGGTGGAGTTCAGTTCGGCGTATGGCATATG
TCGCTGGAAAGAACATGTGAGCAAAAGGCCAGCAAAAGGCCAGGAACCGTAAAAAGGCCGCGTTGCTGGC
GTTTTTCCATAGGCTCCGCCCCCCTGACGAGCATCACAAAAATCGACGCTCAAGTCAGAGGTGGCGAAAC
CCGACAGGACTATAAAGATACCAGGCGTTTCCCCCTGGAAGCTCCCTCGTGCGCTCTCCTGTTCCGACCC
TGCCGCTTACCGGATACCTGTCCGCCTTTCTCCCTTCGGGAAGCGTGGCGCTTTCTC
Features (pLannotate 1.2.2; 10 found; start..end, strand, type, name):
    531..1346    -  CDS            KanR: aminoglycoside phosphotransferase; aph(3')-Ia; confers resistance to kanamycin in bacteria or G418 (Geneticin®) in eukaryotes
   1462..1484    +  misc_feature   MCS (fragment): pBluescript multiple cloning site
   1484..1530    +  terminator     rrnB T1 terminator: transcription terminator T1 from the E. coli rrnB gene
   1632..1675    -  CDS            lacZα (fragment): LacZα fragment of β-galactosidase; lacZ fragment
   1728..1827    +  protein_bind   attL1: mutant version of attL; recombination site for the Gateway® LR reaction LR Clonase™
   1828..3069    +  CDS            TARDBP: TADBP_HUMAN - Also known as TDP43. Experimental evidence at protein level: Swiss-Prot protein existence level 1. RNA-binding protein that is involved in various steps of RNA biogenesis and processing (PubMed:23519609). Preferentially binds, via its two RNA recognition motifs RRM1 and RRM2, to GU-repeats on RNA molecules predominantly localized within long introns and in the 3'UTR of mRNAs (PubMed:23519609, PubMed:24240615, PubMed:24464995). In turn, regulates the splicing of many non-coding and protein-coding RNAs including proteins involved in neuronal survival, as well as mRNAs that encode p
   3073..3339    +  CDS            SUMO2: human small ubiquitin-related modifier 2
   3340..3365    +  CDS            HA (fragment): HA (human influenza hemagglutinin) epitope tag
   3370..3469    -  protein_bind   attL2: mutant version of attL; recombination site for the Gateway® LR reaction LR Clonase™
   3714..395     -  rep_origin     ori (across the origin): high-copy-number ColE1/pMB1/pBR322/pUC origin of replication
