[The description below was written by a language model from this plasmid's Addgene catalogue record and pLannotate feature annotations shown in this document.]
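Description:
pENTR-TDP-43-SUMO2-HA is a Gateway entry clone of about 3.9 kb built on a pENTR backbone and maintained in E. coli. It is selected with kanamycin through an aminoglycoside phosphotransferase (KanR) gene and replicates from a ColE1/pUC-type origin. The annotation software labels this origin as high copy, whereas the catalogue entry lists the plasmid as low copy. An rrnB T1 transcription terminator lies upstream of the cloning region, where it limits read-through from the backbone into the insert. Short remnants of a multiple cloning site and lacZα are also annotated.

The payload is the human TARDBP open reading frame encoding TDP-43, an RNA-binding protein that regulates splicing and other steps of RNA processing and is linked to ALS. It is followed directly by human SUMO2 and then an HA epitope tag (annotated as a partial match), giving a linear TDP-43-SUMO2-HA fusion with both additions at the C terminus. The cassette is flanked by attL1 and attL2 sites, so an LR recombination reaction can move it in a defined orientation into any attR-containing destination vector. No promoter driving the insert is annotated, as is usual for an entry clone; expression depends on the destination vector chosen.

The record gives the purpose only as an entry clone carrying this insert. The associated publication concerns stress-dependent SUMOylation of TDP-43 in neurons, which suggests that the fusion may serve as a constitutively SUMO2-linked form of TDP-43 detectable through the HA tag, although the record does not state this explicitly.
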