Addgene plasmid #235500: pENTR-TDP-43-SUMO2-HA
Purpose: Entry clone with TDP-43-SUMO2-HA insert
Depositing lab: Maxime Rousseaux. Depositing organization: University of Ottawa. Publication: A stress-dependent TDP-43 SUMOylation program preserves neuronal function. Suk TR, Part CE, Zhang JL, Nguyen TT, Heer MM, Caballero-Gomez A, Grybas VS, McKeever PM, Nguyen B, Ali T, Callaghan SM, Woulfe JM, Robertson J, Rousseaux MWC. Mol Neurodegener. 2025 Mar 28;20(1):38. doi: 10.1186/s13024-025-00826-z. PubMed 40149017.
Backbone
  Vector backbone: pENTR
  Vector type: Other
Growth in bacteria
  Bacterial resistance: Kanamycin, 50 μg/mL
  Growth temperature: 37°C
  Growth strain: DH5alpha
  Copy number: Low Copy
Gene/Insert
  Gene/Insert name: TARDBP (alt name: TDP-43)
  Species: H. sapiens (human)
  Entrez Gene: TARDBP (a.k.a. ALS10, TDP-43)
  Tag / fusion protein: SUMO2-HA (C terminal on insert)
  Cloning method: Gateway Cloning
Terms and licenses: Academic/Nonprofit Terms; Industry Terms
How to cite: pENTR-TDP-43-SUMO2-HA was a gift from Maxime Rousseaux (Addgene plasmid # 235500 ; http://n2t.net/addgene:235500 ; RRID:Addgene_235500)
